LOCUS       Exported 6256 bp ds-DNA circular SYN 12-MAY-2021
DEFINITION  synthetic circular DNA
ACCESSION   .
VERSION     .
KEYWORDS    pCMV5B-TGFbeta receptor I K232R
SOURCE      synthetic DNA construct
  ORGANISM  synthetic DNA construct
REFERENCE   1 (bases 1 to 6256)
  AUTHORS   Wieser R, Wrana JL, Massague J
  TITLE     GS domain mutations that constitutively activate T beta R-I, the
            downstream signaling component in the TGF-beta receptor complex.
  JOURNAL   EMBO J. 1995 May 15. 14(10):2199-208.
  PUBMED    7774578
REFERENCE   2 (bases 1 to 6256)
  AUTHORS   .
  TITLE     Direct Submission
  JOURNAL   Exported May 12, 2021 from SnapGene Server 1.1.58
            http://www.snapgene.com
FEATURES             Location/Qualifiers
     source          1..6256
                     /organism="synthetic DNA construct"
                     /mol_type="other DNA"
     primer_bind     complement(11..28)
                     /label=L4440
                     /note="L4440 vector, forward primer"
     rep_origin      complement(182..770)
                     /direction=LEFT
                     /label=ori
                     /note="high-copy-number ColE1/pMB1/pBR322/pUC origin of
                     replication"
     primer_bind     complement(262..281)
                     /label=pBR322ori-F
                     /note="pBR322 origin, forward primer"
     CDS             complement(941..1801)
                     /codon_start=1
                     /gene="bla"
                     /product="beta-lactamase"
                     /label=AmpR
                     /note="confers resistance to ampicillin, carbenicillin, and
                     related antibiotics"
                     /translation="MSIQHFRVALIPFFAAFCLPVFAHPETLVKVKDAEDQLGARVGYI
                     ELDLNSGKILESFRPEERFPMMSTFKVLLCGAVLSRIDAGQEQLGRRIHYSQNDLVEYS
                     PVTEKHLTDGMTVRELCSAAITMSDNTAANLLLTTIGGPKELTAFLHNMGDHVTRLDRW
                     EPELNEAIPNDERDTTMPVAMATTLRKLLTGELLTLASRQQLIDWMEADKVAGPLLRSA
                     LPAGWFIADKSGAGERGSRGIIAALGPDGKPSRIVVIYTTGSQATMDERNRQIAEIGAS
                     LIKHW"
     primer_bind     1564..1583
                     /label=Amp-R
                     /note="Ampicillin resistance gene, reverse primer"
     promoter        complement(1802..1906)
                     /gene="bla"
                     /label=AmpR promoter
     rep_origin      1933..2388
                     /direction=RIGHT
                     /label=f1 ori
                     /note="f1 bacteriophage origin of replication; arrow
                     indicates direction of (+) strand synthesis"
     primer_bind     complement(2020..2039)
                     /label=F1ori-R
                     /note="F1 origin, reverse primer"
     primer_bind     2230..2251
                     /label=F1ori-F
                     /note="F1 origin, forward primer"
     primer_bind     2514..2536
                     /label=M13/pUC Forward
                     /note="In lacZ gene"
     primer_bind     2528..2545
                     /label=M13 Forward
                     /note="In lacZ gene. Also called M13-F20 or M13 (-21)
                     Forward"
     primer_bind     2529..2545
                     /label=M13 fwd
                     /note="common sequencing primer, one of multiple similar
                     variants"
     enhancer        2706..3085
                     /label=CMV enhancer
                     /note="human cytomegalovirus immediate early enhancer"
     promoter        3086..3289
                     /label=CMV promoter
                     /note="human cytomegalovirus (CMV) immediate early
                     promoter"
     primer_bind     3240..3260
                     /label=CMV-F
                     /note="Human CMV immediate early promoter, forward primer"
     CDS             4951..4968
                     /codon_start=1
                     /product="6xHis affinity tag"
                     /label=6xHis
                     /translation="HHHHHH"
     polyA_signal    4985..5607
                     /label=hGH poly(A) signal
                     /note="human growth hormone polyadenylation signal"
     primer_bind     complement(5184..5203)
                     /label=hGH-PA-R
                     /note="Human growth hormone terminator, reverse primer"
     primer_bind     complement(5631..5651)
                     /label=pBABE 3'
                     /note="SV40 enhancer, reverse primer for pBABE vectors"
     promoter        5636..5965
                     /label=SV40 promoter
                     /note="SV40 enhancer and early promoter"
     rep_origin      5816..5951
                     /label=SV40 ori
                     /note="SV40 origin of replication"
     primer_bind     5878..5897
                     /label=SV40pro-F
                     /note="SV40 promoter/origin, forward primer"
     primer_bind     complement(6003..6022)
                     /label=T7
                     /note="T7 promoter, forward primer"
     promoter        complement(6004..6022)
                     /label=T7 promoter
                     /note="promoter for bacteriophage T7 RNA polymerase"
     primer_bind     complement(6036..6052)
                     /label=M13 rev
                     /note="common sequencing primer, one of multiple similar
                     variants"
     primer_bind     complement(6036..6052)
                     /label=M13 Reverse
                     /note="In lacZ gene. Also called M13-rev"
     primer_bind     complement(6049..6071)
                     /label=M13/pUC Reverse
                     /note="In lacZ gene"
     protein_bind    6060..6076
                     /label=lac operator
                     /bound_moiety="lac repressor encoded by lacI"
                     /note="The lac repressor binds to the lac operator to
                     inhibit transcription in E. coli. This inhibition can be
                     relieved by adding lactose or
                     isopropyl-beta-D-thiogalactopyranoside (IPTG)."
     promoter        complement(6084..6114)
                     /label=lac promoter
                     /note="promoter for the E. coli lac operon"
     protein_bind    6129..6150
                     /label=CAP binding site
                     /bound_moiety="E. coli catabolite activator protein"
                     /note="CAP binding activates transcription in the presence
                     of cAMP."
ORIGIN
        1 cttccgcttc ctcgctcact gactcgctgc gctcggtcgt tcggctgcgg cgagcggtat
       61 cagctcactc aaaggcggta atacggttat ccacagaatc aggggataac gcaggaaaga
      121 acatgtgagc aaaaggccag caaaaggcca ggaaccgtaa aaaggccgcg ttgctggcgt
      181 ttttccatag gctccgcccc cctgacgagc atcacaaaaa tcgacgctca agtcagaggt
      241 ggcgaaaccc gacaggacta taaagatacc aggcgtttcc ccctggaagc tccctcgtgc
      301 gctctcctgt tccgaccctg ccgcttaccg gatacctgtc cgcctttctc ccttcgggaa
      361 gcgtggcgct ttctcatagc tcacgctgta ggtatctcag ttcggtgtag gtcgttcgct
      421 ccaagctggg ctgtgtgcac gaaccccccg ttcagcccga ccgctgcgcc ttatccggta
      481 actatcgtct tgagtccaac ccggtaagac acgacttatc gccactggca gcagccactg
      541 gtaacaggat tagcagagcg aggtatgtag gcggtgctac agagttcttg aagtggtggc
      601 ctaactacgg ctacactaga agaacagtat ttggtatctg cgctctgctg aagccagtta
      661 ccttcggaaa aagagttggt agctcttgat ccggcaaaca aaccaccgct ggtagcggtg
      721 gtttttttgt ttgcaagcag cagattacgc gcagaaaaaa aggatctcaa gaagatcctt
      781 tgatcttttc tacggggtct gacgctcagt ggaacgaaaa ctcacgttaa gggattttgg
      841 tcatgagatt atcaaaaagg atcttcacct agatcctttt aaattaaaaa tgaagtttta
      901 aatcaatcta aagtatatat gagtaaactt ggtctgacag ttaccaatgc ttaatcagtg
      961 aggcacctat ctcagcgatc tgtctatttc gttcatccat agttgcctga ctccccgtcg
     1021 tgtagataac tacgatacgg gagggcttac catctggccc cagtgctgca atgataccgc
     1081 gagacccacg ctcaccggct ccagatttat cagcaataaa ccagccagcc ggaagggccg
     1141 agcgcagaag tggtcctgca actttatccg cctccatcca gtctattaat tgttgccggg
     1201 aagctagagt aagtagttcg ccagttaata gtttgcgcaa cgttgttgcc attgctacag
     1261 gcatcgtggt gtcacgctcg tcgtttggta tggcttcatt cagctccggt tcccaacgat
     1321 caaggcgagt tacatgatcc cccatgttgt gcaaaaaagc ggttagctcc ttcggtcctc
     1381 cgatcgttgt cagaagtaag ttggccgcag tgttatcact catggttatg gcagcactgc
     1441 ataattctct tactgtcatg ccatccgtaa gatgcttttc tgtgactggt gagtactcaa
     1501 ccaagtcatt ctgagaatag tgtatgcggc gaccgagttg ctcttgcccg gcgtcaatac
     1561 gggataatac cgcgccacat agcagaactt taaaagtgct catcattgga aaacgttctt
     1621 cggggcgaaa actctcaagg atcttaccgc tgttgagatc cagttcgatg taacccactc
     1681 gtgcacccaa ctgatcttca gcatctttta ctttcaccag cgtttctggg tgagcaaaaa
     1741 caggaaggca aaatgccgca aaaaagggaa taagggcgac acggaaatgt tgaatactca
     1801 tactcttcct ttttcaatat tattgaagca tttatcaggg ttattgtctc atgagcggat
     1861 acatatttga atgtatttag aaaaataaac aaataggggt tccgcgcaca tttccccgaa
     1921 aagtgccacc tgnnnnnnnn nnnnnnnnnn nnnnnnnnnn nnnnnnnnnn nnnnnnnnnn
     1981 nnnnnnnnnn nnnnnnnnnn nnnnnnnnnn nnnnnnnnnn nnnnnnnnnn nnnnnnnnnn
     2041 nnnnnnnnnn nnnnnncnnn nnnnnnnnnn nnnnnnnnnn nnnnnnnnnn nnnnnnnnnn
     2101 nnnnnnnnnn nnnnnnnnnn nnnnnnnnnn nnnnnnnnnn nnnnnnnnan nnnnnnnnnn
     2161 nnnnnnnnnn nnnnnnnnnn nnnnnnnnnn nnnnnnnncc tttgacgttg gagtccacgt
     2221 tctttaatag tggactcttg ttccaaactg gaacaacact caaccctatc tcggtctatt
     2281 cttttgattt ataagggatt ttgccgattt cggcctattg gttaaaaaat gagctgattt
     2341 aacaaaaatt taacgcgaat tttaacaaaa tattaacgct tacaatttcc attcgccatt
     2401 caggctgcgc aactgttggg aagggcgatc ggtgcgggcc tcttcgctat tacgccagct
     2461 ggcgaaaggg ggatgtgctg caaggcgatt aagttgggta acgccagggt tttcccagtc
     2521 acgacgttgt aaaacgacgg ccagtgccaa gctgatctat acattgaatc aatattggca
     2581 attagccata ttagtcattg gttatatagc ataaatcaat attggctatt ggccattgca
     2641 tacgttgtat ctatatcata atatgtacat ttatattggc tcatgtccaa tatgaccgcc
     2701 atgttgacat tgattattga ctagttatta atagtaatca attacggggt cattagttca
     2761 tagcccatat atggagttcc gcgttacata acttacggta aatggcccgc ctggctgacc
     2821 gcccaacgac ccccgcccat tgacgtcaat aatgacgtat gttcccatag taacgccaat
     2881 agggactttc cattgacgtc aatgggtgga gtatttacgg taaactgccc acttggcagt
     2941 acatcaagtg tatcatatgc caagtccgcc ccctattgac gtcaatgacg gtaaatggcc
     3001 cgcctggcat tatgcccagt acatgacctt acgggacttt cctacttggc agtacatcta
     3061 cgtattagtc atcgctatta ccatggtgat gcggttttgg cagtacacca atgggcgtgg
     3121 atagcggttt gactcacggg gatttccaag tctccacccc attgacgtca atgggagttt
     3181 gttttggcac caaaatcaac gggactttcc aaaatgtcgt aataaccccg ccccgttgac
     3241 gcaaatgggc ggtaggcgtg tacggtggga ggtctatata agcagagctc gtttagtgaa
     3301 ccgtcagaat tcagatctgg taccacgcgt atcgataagc ttgatatcga attccgttgc
     3361 tgtcgggcga ggcgaggttt gctggggtga ggcagcggcg cggccgggcc gggccgggcc
     3421 acaggcggtg gcggcgggac catggaggcg gcggtcgctg ctccgcgtcc ccggctgctc
     3481 ctcctcgtgc tggcggcggc ggcggcggcg gcggcggcgc tgctcccggg ggcgacggcg
     3541 ttacagtgtt tctgccacct ctgtacaaaa gacaatttta cttgtgtgac agatgggctc
     3601 tgctttgtct ctgtcacaga gaccacagac aaagttatac acaacagcat gtgtatagct
     3661 gaaattgact taattcctcg agataggccg tttgtatgtg caccctcttc aaaaactggg
     3721 tctgtgacta caacatattg ctgcaatcag gaccattgca ataaaataga acttccaact
     3781 actgtaaagt catcacctgg ccttggtcct gtggaactgg cagctgtcat tgctggacca
     3841 gtgtgcttcg tctgcatctc actcatgttg atggtctata tctgccacaa ccgcactgtc
     3901 attcaccatc gagtgccaaa tgaagaggac ccttcattag atcgcccttt tatttcagag
     3961 ggtactacgt tgaaagactt aatttatgat atgacaacgt caggttctgg ctcaggttta
     4021 ccattgcttg ttcagagaac aattgcgaga actattgtgt tacaagaaag cattggcaaa
     4081 ggtcgatttg gagaagtttg gagaggaaag tggcggggag aagaagttgc tgttcggata
     4141 ttctcctcta gagaagaacg ttcgtggttc cgtgaggcag agatttatca aactgtaatg
     4201 ttacgtcatg aaaacatcct gggatttata gcagcagaca ataaagacaa tggtacttgg
     4261 actcagctct ggttggtgtc agattatcat gagcatggat ctctttttga ttacttaaac
     4321 agatacacag ttactgtgga aggaatgata aaacttgctc tgtccacggc gagcggtctt
     4381 gcccatcttc acatggagat tgttggtacc caaggaaagc cagccattgc tcatagagat
     4441 ttgaaatcaa agaatatctt ggtaaagaag aatggaactt gctgtattgc agacttagga
     4501 ctggcagtaa gacatgattc agccacagat accattgata ttgctccaaa ccacagagtg
     4561 ggaacaaaaa ggtacatggc ccctgaagtt ctcgatgatt ccataaatat gaaacatttt
     4621 gaatccttca aacgtgctga catctatgca atgggcttag tattctggga aattgctcga
     4681 cgatgttcca ttggtggaat tcatgaagat taccaactgc cttattatga tcttgtacct
     4741 tctgacccat cagttgaaga aatgagaaaa gttgtttgtg aacagaagtt aaggccaaat
     4801 atcccaaaca gatggcagag ctgtgaagcc ttgagagtaa tggctaaaat tatgagagaa
     4861 tgttggtatg ccaatggagc agctaggctt acagcattgc ggattaagaa aacattatcg
     4921 caactcagtc aacaggaagg catcaaaatg catcaccacc atcatcacta aactagtgga
     4981 tcccgggtgg catccctgtg acccctcccc agtgcctctc ctggccctgg aagttgccac
     5041 tccagtgccc accagccttg tcctaataaa attaagttgc atcattttgt ctgactaggt
     5101 gtccttctat aatattatgg ggtggagggg ggtggtatgg agcaaggggc aagttgggaa
     5161 gacaacctgt agggcctgcg gggtctattg ggaaccaagc tggagtgcag tggcacaatc
     5221 ttggctcact gcaatctccg cctcctgggt tcaagcgatt ctcctgcctc agcctcccga
     5281 gttgttggga ttccaggcat gcatgaccag gctcagctaa tttttgtttt tttggtagag
     5341 acggggtttc accatattgg ccaggctggt ctccaactcc taatctcagg tgatctaccc
     5401 accttggcct cccaaattgc tgggattaca ggcgtgaacc actgctccct tccctgtcct
     5461 tctgatttta aaataactat accagcagga ggacgtccag acacagcata ggctacctgg
     5521 ccatgcccaa ccggtgggac atttgagttg cttgcttggc actgtcctct catgcgttgg
     5581 gtccactcag tagatgcctg ttgaattggg tacgcggcca gcttggctgt ggaatgtgtg
     5641 tcagttaggg tgtggaaagt ccccaggctc cccagcaggc agaagtatgc aaagcatgca
     5701 tctcaattag tcagcaacca ggtgtggaaa gtccccaggc tccccagcag gcagaagtat
     5761 gcaaagcatg catctcaatt agtcagcaac catagtcccg cccctaactc cgcccatccc
     5821 gcccctaact ccgcccagtt ccgcccattc tccgccccat ggctgactaa ttttttttat
     5881 ttatgcagag gccgaggccg cctcggcctc tgagctattc cagaagtagt gaggaggctt
     5941 ttttggaggc ctaggctttt gcaaaaagct cctcgaggaa ctgaaaaacc agaaagttaa
     6001 ttccctatag tgagtcgtat taaattcgta atcatgtcat agctgtttcc tgtgtgaaat
     6061 tgttatccgc tcacaattcc acacaacata cgagccggaa gcataaagtg taaagcctgg
     6121 ggtgcctaat gagtgagcta actcacatta attgcgttgc gctcactgcc cgctttccag
     6181 tcgggaaacc tgtcgtgcca gctgcattaa tgaatcggcc aacgcgcggg gagaggcggt
     6241 ttgcgtattg ggcgct
//
