[The description below was written by a language model from this plasmid's Addgene catalogue record and the feature table of its GenBank file.]
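Description:
pCMV5B-TGFbeta receptor I K232R is a mammalian expression plasmid of about 6.3 kb, built on the pCMV5B backbone. It carries the human TGF-beta type I receptor (TGFBR1, also known as ALK5) with a K232R substitution that the record describes as kinase dead. The roughly 1.6 kb insert was cloned between HindIII and BamHI sites, both retained. It lies downstream of the human cytomegalovirus immediate-early enhancer and promoter and upstream of a human growth hormone polyadenylation signal, an arrangement that gives strong constitutive transcription in transfected mammalian cells. A 6xHis tag is fused to the C terminus of the receptor, allowing detection or metal-affinity capture of the expressed protein. The feature table does not annotate the receptor coding sequence itself. However, the unannotated stretch between the CMV promoter and the His tag matches the stated insert size.

In bacteria the plasmid replicates from a high-copy ColE1/pUC-type origin and is selected with ampicillin through the beta-lactamase gene. An f1 origin permits single-stranded DNA production. The backbone also contains an SV40 enhancer/early promoter region that includes the SV40 origin, which supports episomal amplification in cells expressing large T antigen, such as COS cells. No mammalian selectable marker is annotated, so the construct is suited to transient transfection. Remnants of a lac promoter/operator region and a T7 promoter flank the cassette and mainly provide standard sequencing primer sites.

The associated work concerns GS domain mutations that activate the type I receptor as the downstream signalling component of the TGF-beta receptor complex. In that setting, a catalytically inactive receptor such as this one would typically serve as a negative control or signalling-defective comparator, although the record does not state a specific use.
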