Addgene plasmid #11763: pCMV5B-TGFbeta receptor I K232R
Depositing lab: Jeff Wrana. Publication: GS domain mutations that constitutively activate T beta R-I, the downstream signaling component in the TGF-beta receptor complex. Wieser R, Wrana JL, Massague J. EMBO J. 1995 May 15. 14(10):2199-208. PubMed 7774578.
Backbone
  Vector backbone: pCMV5B
  Backbone size w/o insert (bp): 4700
  Vector type: Mammalian Expression
Growth in bacteria
  Bacterial resistance: Ampicillin, 100 μg/mL
  Growth temperature: 37°C
  Growth strain: DH5alpha
  Copy number: High Copy
Gene/Insert
  Gene/Insert name: TGFbeta receptor I
  Species: H. sapiens (human)
  Insert size (bp): 1600
  Mutation: K232R: kinase dead
  GenBank ID: NM_004612
  Entrez Gene: TGFBR1 (a.k.a. AAT5, ACVRLK4, ALK-5, ALK5, ESS1, LDS1, LDS1A, LDS2A, MSSE, SKR4, TBR-i, TBRI, TGFR-1, tbetaR-I)
  Promoter: CMV
  Tag / fusion protein: 6xHIS (C terminal on insert)
  Cloning method: Restriction Enzyme; 5′ cloning site HindIII (not destroyed); 3′ cloning site BamHI (not destroyed)
  Sequencing primers: 5′ CMV-F; 3′ hGHpA-R
Terms and licenses: Academic/Nonprofit Terms; Industry Terms
How to cite: pCMV5B-TGFbeta receptor I K232R was a gift from Jeff Wrana (Addgene plasmid # 11763 ; http://n2t.net/addgene:11763 ; RRID:Addgene_11763)
